Addgene plasmid #174859: pCMV-HsPeg10rc3
Purpose: Expresses recoded human Peg10 in mammalian cells
Depositing lab: Feng Zhang. Depositing organization: Broad Institute. Publication: Mammalian retrovirus-like protein PEG10 packages its own mRNA and can be pseudotyped for mRNA delivery. Segel M, Lash B, Song J, Ladha A, Liu CC, Jin X, Mekhedov SL, Macrae RK, Koonin EV, Zhang F. Science. 2021 Aug 20;373(6557):882-889. doi: 10.1126/science.abg6155. PubMed 34413232.
Backbone
  Vector backbone: pcDNA3.1
  Backbone size w/o insert (bp): 4100
  Total vector size (bp): 6422
  Vector type: Mammalian Expression
Growth in bacteria
  Bacterial resistance: Ampicillin, 100 μg/mL
  Growth temperature: 37°C
  Growth strain: NEB Stable
  Copy number: High Copy
Gene/Insert
  Gene/Insert name: recoded Homo sapiens PEG10
  Species: H. sapiens (human)
  Insert size (bp): 2200
  GenBank ID: NM_001040152.2
  Entrez Gene: PEG10 (a.k.a. EDR, HB-1, MEF3L, Mar2, Mart2, RGAG3, RTL2, SIRH1)
  Promoter: CMV
  Tag / fusion protein: HA (C terminal on insert)
  Cloning method: Gibson Cloning
  Sequencing primers: 5′ CMV Forward
Terms and licenses: Academic/Nonprofit Terms; Industry Terms: Not Available to Industry
How to cite: pCMV-HsPeg10rc3 was a gift from Feng Zhang (Addgene plasmid # 174859 ; http://n2t.net/addgene:174859 ; RRID:Addgene_174859)
