[The description below was written by a language model from this plasmid's Addgene catalogue record and pLannotate feature annotations shown in this document.]
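Description:
pCMV-HsPeg10rc3 is a mammalian expression plasmid of about 6.4 kb, catalogued as built on a pcDNA3.1 backbone, that drives expression of a recoded version of human PEG10. It is maintained in bacteria through a high-copy ColE1/pUC-type origin and selected with ampicillin via the β-lactamase gene and its native promoter. No mammalian selection marker is annotated, which suggests transient transfection use. A short fragment of the SV40 origin is also detected.

The expression cassette begins with the CMV immediate-early enhancer and promoter (the enhancer spans the end of the circular map and is contiguous with the promoter at the start). This is followed by an internally truncated human β-globin intron, a feature commonly included to improve mRNA processing and expression. The PEG10 open reading frame is annotated as two slightly overlapping fragments. This pattern is consistent with the two reading frames of PEG10, a retrotransposon-derived gag/pol-like gene, although the record does not say how the junction was handled in this recoded version. The catalogue lists a C-terminal HA tag, but the feature table does not annotate it. The transcript ends in β-globin-derived sequence, comprising a short exon fragment and the human β-globin polyadenylation signal. These globin elements are not typical of standard pcDNA3.1, so the backbone appears to have been modified.

"Recoded" indicates that the nucleotide sequence was changed while still encoding the PEG10 protein, though the record does not describe the specific changes in the rc3 variant. The associated work concerns PEG10 packaging its own mRNA into virus-like particles and being pseudotyped for mRNA delivery. The plasmid therefore fits a role as a source of the PEG10 protein in such experiments.
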