Features (pLannotate 1.2.2; 11 found; start..end, strand, type, name):
      1..204     +  promoter       CMV promoter: human cytomegalovirus (CMV) immediate early promoter
    338..813     +  intron         β-globin intron: internally truncated intron from human β-globin
    992..1963    +  CDS            PEG10 (fragment): PEG10_HUMAN - Also known as EDR, KIAA1051, MAR2, MART2, MEF3L1, RGAG3. Experimental evidence at protein level: Swiss-Prot protein existence level 1. Prevents apoptosis in hepatocellular carcinoma (HCC) cells through interaction with SIAH1, a mediator of apoptosis (PubMed:12810624). May also have a role in cell growth promotion and hepatoma formation (PubMed:12810624, PubMed:16423995). Inhibits the TGF-beta signaling by interacting with the TGF-beta receptor ACVRL1 (PubMed:15611116). When overexpressed, induces the formation of cellular extension, such as filipodia in association with ACVRL1 (P
   1945..3114    +  CDS            PEG10 (fragment): PEG10_HUMAN - Also known as EDR, KIAA1051, MAR2, MART2, MEF3L1, RGAG3. Experimental evidence at protein level: Swiss-Prot protein existence level 1. Prevents apoptosis in hepatocellular carcinoma (HCC) cells through interaction with SIAH1, a mediator of apoptosis (PubMed:12810624). May also have a role in cell growth promotion and hepatoma formation (PubMed:12810624, PubMed:16423995). Inhibits the TGF-beta signaling by interacting with the TGF-beta receptor ACVRL1 (PubMed:15611116). When overexpressed, induces the formation of cellular extension, such as filipodia in association with ACVRL1 (P
   3145..3222    +  CDS            HBB (fragment): HBB_PONPY - Experimental evidence at transcript level: Swiss-Prot protein existence level 2. Involved in oxygen transport from the lung to the various peripheral tissues. From Pongo pygmaeus (Bornean orangutan).
   3226..3620    +  polyA_signal   β-globin poly(A): human β-globin polyadenylation signal
   4130..4718    -  rep_origin     ori: high-copy-number ColE1/pMB1/pBR322/pUC origin of replication
   4889..5749    -  CDS            AmpR: β-lactamase; bla; confers resistance to ampicillin, carbenicillin, and related antibiotics
   5750..5854    -  promoter       AmpR promoter: bla
   5921..5963    -  rep_origin     SV40 ori (fragment): SV40 origin of replication
   6045..6424    +  enhancer       CMV enhancer: human cytomegalovirus immediate early enhancer
>Addgene plasmid #174859 | pCMV-HsPeg10rc3 | addgene full sequence | sequence record 342432 | Addgene NGS Result
GTGATGCGGTTTTGGCAGTACATCAATGGGCGTGGATAGCGGTTTGACTCACGGGGATTTCCAAGTCTCC
ACCCCATTGACGTCAATGGGAGTTTGTTTTGGCACCAAAATCAACGGGACTTTCCAAAATGTCGTAACAA
CTCCGCCCCATTGACGCAAATGGGCGGTAGGCGTGTACGGTGGGAGGTCTATATAAGCAGAGCTCGTTTA
GTGAACCGTCAGATCGCCTGGAGACGCCATCCACGCTGTTTTGACCTCCATAGAAGACACCGGGACCGAT
CCAGCCTCCCCTCGAAGCTTACATGTGGTACCGAGCTCGGATCCTGAGAACTTCAGGGTGAGTCTATGGG
ACCCTTGATGTTTTCTTTCCCCTTCTTTTCTATGGTTAAGTTCATGTCATAGGAAGGGGAGAAGTAACAG
GGTACACATATTGACCAAATCAGGGTAATTTTGCATTTGTAATTTTAAAAAATGCTTTCTTCTTTTAATA
TACTTTTTTGTTTATCTTATTTCTAATACTTTCCCTAATCTCTTTCTTTCAGGGCAATAATGATACAATG
TATCATGCCTCTTTGCACCATTCTAAAGAATAACAGTGATAATTTCTGGGTTAAGGCAATAGCAATATTT
CTGCATATAAATATTTCTGCATATAAATTGTAACTGATGTAAGAGGTTTCATATTGCTAATAGCAGCTAC
AATCCAGCTACCATTCTGCTTTTATTTTATGGTTGGGATAAGGCTGGATTATTCTGAGTCCAAGCTAGGC
CCTTTTGCTAATCATGTTCATACCTCTTATCTTCCTCCCACAGCTCCTGGGCAACGTGCTGGTCTGTGTG
CTGGCCCATCACTTTGGCAAAGCACGTGAGATCTGAATTCGCCACCATGCTGGGTCCCGACTGCCCACCT
CCTCCTCCTCCCCCTCCCCCCAACAACAACAACAACAACAACTCCAAGCACACCGGCCATAAGAGTGCGT
GTGTCCCCAACATGACCGAACGAAGAAGGGACGAGCTCTCTGAAGAGATCAACAACTTAAGAGAGAAGGT
CATGAAGCAGTCGGAGGAGAACAACAACCTGCAGAGCCAGGTGCAGAAGCTCACAGAGGAGAACACCACC
CTTCGAGAGCAAGTGGAACCCACCCCTGAGGATGAGGATGATGACATCGAGCTCCGCGGTGCTGCAGCAG
CTGCTGCCCCACCCCCTCCAATAGAGGAAGAGTGCCCAGAAGACCTCCCAGAGAAGTTCGATGGCAACCC
AGACATGCTGGCTCCTTTCATGGCCCAGTGCCAGATCTTCATGGAAAAGAGCACCAGGGATTTCTCAGTT
GATCGTGTCCGTGTCTGCTTCGTGACAAGCATGATGACCGGCCGTGCTGCCCGTTGGGCCTCAGCAAAGC
TGGAGCGCTCCCACTACCTGATGCACAACTACCCAGCTTTCATGATGGAAATGAAGCATGTCTTTGAAGA
CCCTCAGAGGCGAGAGGTTGCCAAACGCAAGATCAGACGCCTGCGCCAAGGCATGGGGTCTGTCATCGAC
TACTCCAATGCTTTCCAGATGATTGCCCAGGACCTGGATTGGAACGAGCCTGCGCTGATTGACCAGTACC
ACGAGGGCCTCAGCGACCACATTCAGGAGGAGCTCTCCCACCTCGAGGTCGCCAAGTCGCTGTCTGCTCT
GATTGGGCAGTGCATTCACATTGAGAGAAGGCTGGCCAGGGCTGCTGCAGCTCGCAAGCCACGCTCGCCA
CCCCGGGCGCTGGTGTTGCCTCACATTGCAAGCCACCACCAGGTAGATCCAACCGAGCCGGTGGGAGGTG
CCCGCATGCGCCTGACGCAGGAAGAAAAAGAAAGACGCAGAAAGCTGAACCTGTGCCTCTACTGTGGAAC
AGGAGGTCACTACGCTGACAATTGTCCTGCCAAGGCCTCAAAGTCTTCGCCGGCGGGAAACTCCCCGGCC
CCGCTGTAGAGGGACCTTCAGCGACCGGGCCAGAAATAATAAGGTCCCCACAAGATGATGCCTCATCTCC
ACACTTGCAAGTGATGCTTCAGATACATCTGCCAGGCAGGCACACACTCTTCGTACGAGCTATGATTGAT
TCAGGGGCATCTGGTAACTTCATAGATCACGAGTATGTAGCTCAGAACGGAATTCCTTTGAGAATAAAGG
ACTGGCCCATCTTGGTTGAAGCTATCGATGGGAGGCCTATAGCTTCCGGTCCCGTGGTGCATGAAACACA
TGATCTTATTGTCGATCTTGGGGATCACCGCGAAGTCCTCTCATTTGACGTAACCCAGTCCCCTTTCTTC
CCCGTGGTCCTCGGAGTGCGGTGGCTGAGTACTCACGATCCTAATATTACATGGAGCACCCGGTCAATCG
TATTTGATAGTGAGTACTGTAGGTACCACTGTCGAATGTATAGTCCTATTCCCCCTAGTTTGCCTCCCCC
AGCTCCTCAACCACCCCTGTACTATCCCGTGGACGGATATAGGGTGTACCAGCCCGTTCGATATTACTAC
GTACAAAATGTTTATACACCTGTTGATGAGCACGTCTACCCAGACCATAGACTCGTCGACCCTCACATCG
AAATGATTCCAGGAGCCCATAGTATACCTTCAGGGCACGTATACTCTCTGTCCGAACCTGAAATGGCAGC
TCTTCGAGATTTTGTGGCAAGAAATGTAAAAGATGGGCTAATTACTCCAACGATTGCACCTAATGGAGCC
CAAGTTCTCCAGGTGAAGAGGGGGTGGAAACTGCAAGTTTCTTATGATTGCCGAGCTCCAAACAATTTTA
CTATCCAGAATCAGTATCCTCGCCTATCTATTCCAAATTTAGAAGACCAAGCACACCTGGCAACGTACAC
TGAATTCGTACCTCAAATACCTGGATACCAAACATACCCCACATATGCCGCGTACCCGACCTACCCAGTA
GGATTCGCCTGGTACCCAGTGGGACGAGACGGACAAGGAAGATCACTATATGTACCTGTGATGATCACTT
GGAATCCACACTGGTACCGCCAGCCTCCGGTACCACAGTACCCGCCGCCACAGCCGCCGCCTCCACCACC
ACCACCGCCGCCGCCTCCATCTTACAGTACCCTGTATCCGTATGATGTTCCGGATTATGCATGAGAATTC
ACCCCACCAGTGCAGGCTGCCTATCAGAAAGTGGTGGCTGGTGTGGCTAATGCCCTGGCCCACAAGTATC
ACTAAGCTCGCTTTCTTGCTGTCCAATTTCTATTAAAGGTTCCTTTGTTCCCTAAGTCCAACTACTAAAC
TGGGGGATATTATGAAGGGCCTTGAGCATCTGGATTCTGCCTAATAAAAAACATTTATTTTCATTGCAAT
GATGTATTTAAATTATTTCTGAATATTTTACTAAAAAGGGAATGTGGGAGGTCAGTGCATTTAAAACATA
AAGAAATGAAGAGCTAGTTCAAACCTTGGGAAAATACACTATATCTTAAACTCCATGAAAGAAGGTGAGG
CTGCAAACAGCTAATGCACATTGGCAACAGCCCCTGATGCCTATGCCTTATTCATCCCTCAGAAAAGGAT
TCAAGTAGAGGCTTGATTTGGAGGTTAAAGTTTTGCTATGCTGTATTTTACATTACTTATTGTTTTAGCT
GTCCTCATGAATGTCTTTTCACTACCCATTTGCTTATCCTGCATCTCTCAGCCTTGACTCCACTCAGTTC
TCTTGCTTAGAGATACCACCTTTCCCCTGAAGTGTTCCTTCCATGTTTTACGGCGAGATGGTTTCTCCTC
GCCTGGCCACTCAGCCTTAGTTGTCTCTGTTGTCTTATAGAGGTCTACTTGAAGAAGGAAAAACAGGGGG
CATGGTTTGACTGTCCTGTGAGCCCTTCTTCCCTGCCTCCCCCACTCACAGTGACCCGGAATCCCTCGAC
ATGGCAGTCTAGCACTAGTGCGGCCGCAGATCTGCTTCCTCGCTCACTGACTCGCTGCGCTCGGTCGTTC
GGCTGCGGCGAGCGGTATCAGCTCACTCAAAGGCGGTAATACGGTTATCCACAGAATCAGGGGATAACGC
AGGAAAGAACATGTGAGCAAAAGGCCAGCAAAAGGCCAGGAACCGTAAAAAGGCCGCGTTGCTGGCGTTT
TTCCATAGGCTCCGCCCCCCTGACGAGCATCACAAAAATCGACGCTCAAGTCAGAGGTGGCGAAACCCGA
CAGGACTATAAAGATACCAGGCGTTTCCCCCTGGAAGCTCCCTCGTGCGCTCTCCTGTTCCGACCCTGCC
GCTTACCGGATACCTGTCCGCCTTTCTCCCTTCGGGAAGCGTGGCGCTTTCTCATAGCTCACGCTGTAGG
TATCTCAGTTCGGTGTAGGTCGTTCGCTCCAAGCTGGGCTGTGTGCACGAACCCCCCGTTCAGCCCGACC
GCTGCGCCTTATCCGGTAACTATCGTCTTGAGTCCAACCCGGTAAGACACGACTTATCGCCACTGGCAGC
AGCCACTGGTAACAGGATTAGCAGAGCGAGGTATGTAGGCGGTGCTACAGAGTTCTTGAAGTGGTGGCCT
AACTACGGCTACACTAGAAGAACAGTATTTGGTATCTGCGCTCTGCTGAAGCCAGTTACCTTCGGAAAAA
GAGTTGGTAGCTCTTGATCCGGCAAACAAACCACCGCTGGTAGCGGTGGTTTTTTTGTTTGCAAGCAGCA
GATTACGCGCAGAAAAAAAGGATCTCAAGAAGATCCTTTGATCTTTTCTACGGGGTCTGACGCTCAGTGG
AACGAAAACTCACGTTAAGGGATTTTGGTCATGAGATTATCAAAAAGGATCTTCACCTAGATCCTTTTAA
ATTAAAAATGAAGTTTTAAATCAATCTAAAGTATATATGAGTAAACTTGGTCTGACAGTTACCAATGCTT
AATCAGTGAGGCACCTATCTCAGCGATCTGTCTATTTCGTTCATCCATAGTTGCCTGACTCCCCGTCGTG
TAGATAACTACGATACGGGAGGGCTTACCATCTGGCCCCAGTGCTGCAATGATACCGCGAGACCCACGCT
CACCGGCTCCAGATTTATCAGCAATAAACCAGCCAGCCGGAAGGGCCGAGCGCAGAAGTGGTCCTGCAAC
TTTATCCGCCTCCATCCAGTCTATTAATTGTTGCCGGGAAGCTAGAGTAAGTAGTTCGCCAGTTAATAGT
TTGCGCAACGTTGTTGCCATTGCTACAGGCATCGTGGTGTCACGCTCGTCGTTTGGTATGGCTTCATTCA
GCTCCGGTTCCCAACGATCAAGGCGAGTTACATGATCCCCCATGTTGTGCAAAAAAGCGGTTAGCTCCTT
CGGTCCTCCGATCGTTGTCAGAAGTAAGTTGGCCGCAGTGTTATCACTCATGGTTATGGCAGCACTGCAT
AATTCTCTTACTGTCATGCCATCCGTAAGATGCTTTTCTGTGACTGGTGAGTACTCAACCAAGTCATTCT
GAGAATAGTGTATGCGGCGACCGAGTTGCTCTTGCCCGGCGTCAATACGGGATAATACCGCGCCACATAG
CAGAACTTTAAAAGTGCTCATCATTGGAAAACGTTCTTCGGGGCGAAAACTCTCAAGGATCTTACCGCTG
TTGAGATCCAGTTCGATGTAACCCACTCGTGCACCCAACTGATCTTCAGCATCTTTTACTTTCACCAGCG
TTTCTGGGTGAGCAAAAACAGGAAGGCAAAATGCCGCAAAAAAGGGAATAAGGGCGACACGGAAATGTTG
AATACTCATACTCTTCCTTTTTCAATATTATTGAAGCATTTATCAGGGTTATTGTCTCATGAGCGGATAC
ATATTTGAATGTATTTAGAAAAATAAACAAATAGGGGTTCCGCGCACATTTCCCCGAAAAGTGCCACCTG
ACGTGGATCCCCTGAGGGGGCCCCCATGGGCTAGAGGATCCGGCCTCGGCCTCTGCATAAATAAAAAAAA
TTAGTCAGCCATGAGCTTGGCCCATTGCATACGTTGTATCCATATCATAATATGTACATTTATATTGGCT
CATGTCCAACATTACCGCCATGTTGACATTGATTATTGACTAGTTATTAATAGTAATCAATTACGGGGTC
ATTAGTTCATAGCCCATATATGGAGTTCCGCGTTACATAACTTACGGTAAATGGCCCGCCTGGCTGACCG
CCCAACGACCCCCGCCCATTGACGTCAATAATGACGTATGTTCCCATAGTAACGCCAATAGGGACTTTCC
ATTGACGTCAATGGGTGGAGTATTTACGGTAAACTGCCCACTTGGCAGTACATCAAGTGTATCATATGCC
AAGTACGCCCCCTATTGACGTCAATGACGGTAAATGGCCCGCCTGGCATTATGCCCAGTACATGACCTTA
TGGGACTTTCCTACTTGGCAGTACATCTACGTATTAGTCATCGCTATTACCATG
